Addgene plasmid #146927: pnYC-CvH_M
Purpose: (Empty Backbone) Bacterial Expression vector
Depositing lab: Elisa Izaurralde. Depositing organization: Max Planck Institute for Developmental Biology. Publication: Deciphering correct strategies for multiprotein complex assembly by co-expression: application to complexes as large as the histone octamer. Diebold ML, Fribourg S, Koch M, Metzger T, Romier C. J Struct Biol. 2011 Aug;175(2):178-88. doi: 10.1016/j.jsb.2011.02.001. Epub 2011 Feb 12. PubMed 21320604.
Backbone
  Vector backbone: pnYC
  Vector type: Bacterial Expression
Growth in bacteria
  Bacterial resistance: Chloramphenicol, 25 μg/mL
  Growth temperature: 37°C
  Growth strain: DH5alpha
  Copy number: Low Copy
Gene/Insert
  Gene/Insert name: None
Terms and licenses: Academic/Nonprofit Terms; Industry Terms: Not Available to Industry
Depositor comments: Plasmids from this collection were made available to the research community and donated after the lab closed. Please note that the sequence provided by the depositing laboratory may be theoretical/predicted or based on Sanger sequencing results. There may be discrepancies between sequencing results obtained by Addgene and the depositor sequence. If an Addgene verified sequence is not available, please contact before placing your order to request that our lab fully sequence the plasmid.
How to cite: pnYC-CvH_M was a gift from Elisa Izaurralde (Addgene plasmid # 146927 ; http://n2t.net/addgene:146927 ; RRID:Addgene_146927)
