[The description below was written by a language model from this plasmid's Addgene catalogue record and pLannotate feature annotations shown in this document.]
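Description:
pnYC-CvH_M is an empty bacterial expression backbone of 4,431 nt, built on the pnYC vector and intended for T7-driven protein production in E. coli. It replicates from the p15A origin, consistent with its catalogued low copy number, and is selected with chloramphenicol through a cat promoter and chloramphenicol acetyltransferase gene that spans the sequence numbering origin. Because p15A is compatible with ColE1-type origins, the vector can be maintained alongside a second plasmid in the same cell. This fits the associated publication, which deals with co-expression strategies for assembling multiprotein complexes.

The expression cassette consists of a T7 promoter followed directly by a lac operator, so transcription depends on T7 RNA polymerase and is repressed by lac repressor until induced with IPTG or lactose. No lacI gene is annotated on the plasmid. Downstream are the efficient ribosome binding site from T7 gene 10, a short stretch annotated as a fragment of a polyhistidine tag, a small fragment matching a T7 gene 10B-derived sequence, and the T7 terminator. The His-tag fragment lies after the RBS and cloning region, which suggests that an inserted coding sequence would carry a C-terminal histidine tag for affinity purification. However, the record does not spell out the tag configuration, any protease site, or the cloning sites.

No insert is present. The cassette sits within remnants of a tetracycline resistance gene, which is broken into several fragments near its tet promoter and so presumably non-functional. Small resD, RSF ori and IS1 fragments also appear to be backbone remnants. The depositor sequence may be theoretical rather than fully verified.
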