Features (pLannotate 1.2.2; 17 found; start..end, strand, type, name):
    739..834     -  CDS            resD (fragment): REDF_ECOLI - Also known as D. Protein inferred from homology: Swiss-Prot protein existence level 3. Acts as a repressor of transcription and as a site-specific resolvase that cleaves at the RfsF site. From Escherichia coli (strain K12).
    824..881     +  CDS            TcR (fragment): tetracycline efflux protein; tet; confers resistance to tetracycline
    878..971     -  CDS            TcR (fragment): tetracycline efflux protein; tet; confers resistance to tetracycline
   1475..2375    -  CDS            TcR (fragment): tetracycline efflux protein; tet; confers resistance to tetracycline
   2402..2420    +  promoter       T7 promoter: promoter for bacteriophage T7 RNA polymerase
   2421..2445    +  protein_bind   lac operator: The lac repressor binds to the lac operator to inhibit transcription in E. coli. This inhibition can be relieved by adding lactose or isopropyl-β-D-thiogalactopyranoside (IPTG). lac repressor encoded by lacI
   2460..2482    +  RBS            RBS: efficient ribosome binding site from bacteriophage T7 gene 10 (Olins and Rangwala, 1989)
   2564..2582    +  CDS            9xHis (fragment): 9xHis affinity tag
   2620..2669    +  CDS            SET1 (fragment): solubility-enhancement tag derived from T7 phage gene 10B
   2677..2724    +  terminator     T7 terminator: transcription terminator for bacteriophage T7 RNA polymerase
   2747..2851    -  CDS            TcR (fragment): tetracycline efflux protein; tet; confers resistance to tetracycline
   2899..2927    -  promoter       tet promoter: E. coli promoter for tetracycline efflux protein gene
   3039..3584    +  rep_origin     p15A ori: Plasmids containing the medium-copy-number p15A origin of replication can be propagated in E. coli cells that contain a second plasmid with the ColE1 origin.
   3672..3727    +  rep_origin     RSF ori (fragment): Plasmids containing the RSF 1030 origin of replication can be propagated in E. coli cells that contain additional plasmids with compatible origins.
   3846..3989    -  mobile_element IS1 (fragment): prokaryotic transposable element IS1
   4110..4212    +  promoter       cat promoter: promoter of the E. coli cat gene encoding chloramphenicol acetyltransferase
   4213..441     +  CDS            CmR (across the origin): chloramphenicol acetyltransferase; cat; confers resistance to chloramphenicol
>Addgene plasmid #146927 | pnYC-CvH_M | depositor full sequence | sequence record 289374 | Full Sequence
GGTATGGCAATGAAAGACGGTGAGCTGGTGATATGGGATAGTGTTCACCCTTGTTACACCGTTTTCCATG
AGCAAACTGAAACGTTTTCATCGCTCTGGAGTGAATACCACGACGATTTCCGGCAGTTTCTACACATATA
TTCGCAAGATGTGGCGTGTTACGGTGAAAACCTGGCCTATTTCCCTAAAGGGTTTATTGAGAATATGTTT
TTCGTCTCAGCCAATCCCTGGGTGAGTTTCACCAGTTTTGATTTAAACGTGGCCAATATGGACAACTTCT
TCGCCCCCGTTTTCACCATGGGCAAATATTATACGCAAGGCGACAAGGTGCTGATGCCGCTGGCGATTCA
GGTTCATCATGCCGTCTGTGATGGCTTCCATGTCGGCAGAATGCTTAATGAATTACAACAGTACTGCGAT
GAGTGGCAGGGCGGGGCGTAATTTTTTTAAGGCAGTTATTGGTGCCCTTAAACGCCTGGTGCTACGCCTG
AATAAGTGATAATAAGCGGATGAATGGCAGAAATTCGAAAGCAAATTCGACCCGGTCGTCGGTTCAGGGC
AGGGTCGTTAAATAGCCGCTTATGTCTATTGCTGGTTTACCGGTTTATTGACTACCGGAAGCAGTGTGAC
CGTGTGCTTCTCAAATGCCTGAGGCCAGTTTGCTCAGGCTCTCCCCGTGGAGGTAATAATTGACGATATG
ATCATTTATTCTGCCTCCCAGAGCCTGATAAAAACGGTTAGCGCTTCGTTAATACAGATGTAGGTGTTCC
ACAGGGTAGCCAGCAGCATCCTGCGATGCAGATCCGGAACATAATGGTGCAGGGCGCTTGTTTCGGCGTG
GGTATGGTGGCAGGCCCCGTGGCCGGGGGACTGTTGGGCGCTGCCGGCACCTGTCCTACGAGTTGCATGA
TAAAGAAGACAGTCATAAGTGCGGCGACGATAGTCATGCCCCGCGCCCACCGGAAGGAGCTACCGGACAG
CGGTGCGGACTGTTGTAACTCAGAATAAGAAATGAGGCCGCTCATGGCGTTGACTCTCAGTCATAGTATC
GTGGTATCACCGGTTGGTTCCACTCTCTGTTGCGGGCAACTTCAGCAGCACGTAGGGGACTTCCGCGTTT
CCAGACTTTACGAAACACGGAAACCGAAGACCATTCATGTTGTTGCTCAGGTCGCAGACGTTTTGCAGCA
GCAGTCGCTTCACGTTCGCTCGCGTATCGGTGATTCATTCTGCTAACCAGTAAGGCAACCCCGCCAGCCT
AGCCGGGTCCTCAACGACAGGAGCACGATCATGCGCACCCGTGGCCAGGACCCAACGCTGCCCGAGATGC
GCCGCGTGCGGCTGCTGGAGATGGCGGACGCGATGGATATGTTCTGCCAAGGGTTGGTTTGCGCATTCAC
AGTTCTCCGCAAGAATTGATTGGCTCCAATTCTTGGAGTGGTGAATCCGTTAGCGAGGTGCCGCCGGCTT
CCATTCAGGTCGAGGTGGCCCGGCTCCATGCACCGCGACGCAACGCGGGGAGGCAGACAAGGTATAGGGC
GGCGCCTACAATCCATGCCAACCCGTTCCATGTGCTCGCCGAGGCGGCATAAATCGCCGTGACGATCAGC
GGTCCAGTGATCGAAGTTAGGCTGGTAAGAGCCGCGAGCGATCCTTGAAGCTGTCCCTGATGGTCGTCAT
CTACCTGCCTGGACAGCATGGCCTGCAACGCGGGCATCCCGATGCCGCCGGAAGCGAGAAGAATCATAAT
GGGGAAGGCCATCCAGCCTCGCGTCGCGAACGCCAGCAAGACGTAGCCCAGCGCGTCGGCCGCCATGCCG
GCGATAATGGCCTGCTTCTCGCCGAAACGTTTGGTGGCGGGACCAGTGACGAAGGCTTGAGCGAGGGCGT
GCAAGATTCCGAATACCGCAAGCGACAGGCCGATCATCGTCGCGCTCCAGCGAAAGCGGTCCTCGCCGAA
AATGACCCAGAGCGCTGCCGGCACCTGTCCTACGAGTTGCATGATAAAGAAGACAGTCATAAGTGCGGCG
ACGATAGTCATGCCCCGCGCCCACCGGAAGGAGCTGACTGGGTTGAAGGCTCTCAAGGGCATCGGTCGAC
GCTCTCCCTTATGCGACTCCTGCATTAGGAAGCAGCCCAGTAGTAGGTTGAGGCCGTTGAGCACCGCCGC
CGCAAGGAATGGTGCATGCAAGGAGATGGCGCCCAACAGTCCCCCGGCCACGGGGCCTGCCACCATACCC
ACGCCGAAACAAGCGCTCATGAGCCCGAAGTGGCGAGCCCGATCTTCCCCATCGGTGATGTCGGCGATAT
AGGCGCCAGCAACCGCACCTGTGGCGCCGGTGATGCCGGCCACGATGCGTCCGGCGTAGAGGATCAGACT
AAGATCTCGATCCCGCGAAATTAATACGACTCACTATAGGGGAATTGTGAGCGGATAACAATTCCCCACT
AGTAATAATTTTGTTTAACTTTAAGAAGGAGATATACATATGCTCGAGCTTAAGCAATTGGGATCCGAAA
ACCTTTACTTCCAGGGCAGCGGCGCCATGGGCAGCGGCAGCGGCCACCACCACCACCACCACGGTACCTA
ATAGTCTAGAGCTAGCCCTAGGAGATCCGGCTGCTAACAAAGCCCGAAAGGAAGCTGAGTTGGCTGCTGC
CACCGCTGAGCAATAACTAGCATAACCCCTTGGGGCCTCTAAACGGGTCTTGAGGGGTTTTTTGCTGAAA
GGAGGAACTATATCCGGATATCCCGCAAGAGGCCCGGCAGTACCGGCATAACCAAGCCTATGCCTACAGC
ATCCAGGGTGACGGTGCCGAGGATGACGATGAGCGCATTGTTAGATTTCATACACGGTGCCTGACTGCGT
TAGCAATTTAACTGTGATAAACTACCGCATTAAAGCTTATCGATGATAAGCTGTCAAACATGAGAATTAC
AACTTATATCGTATGGGGCTGACTTCAGGTGCTACATTTGAAGAGATAAATTGCACTGAAATCAAGAAAT
ATTTTATCTGATTAATAAGATGATCTTCTTGAGATCGTTTTGGTCTGCGCGTAATCTCTTGCTCTGAAAA
CGAAAAAACCGCCTTGCAGGGCGGTTTTTCGAAGGTTCTCTGAGCTACCAACTCTTTGAACCGAGGTAAC
TGGCTTGGAGGAGCGCAGTCACCAAAACTTGTCCTTTCAGTTTAGCCTTAACCGGCGCATGACTTCAAGA
CTAACTCCTCTAAATCAATTACCAGTGGCTGCTGCCAGTGGTGCTTTTGCATGTCTTTCCGGGTTGGACT
CAAGACGATAGTTACCGGATAAGGCGCAGCGGTCGGACTGAACGGGGGGTTCGTGCATACAGTCCAGCTT
GGAGCGAACTGCCTACCCGGAACTGAGTGTCAGGCGTGGAATGAGACAAACGCGGCCATAACAGCGGAAT
GACACCGGTAAACCGAAAGGCAGGAACAGGAGAGCGCACGAGGGAGCCGCCAGGGGGAAACGCCTGGTAT
CTTTATAGTCCTGTCGGGTTTCGCCACCACTGATTTGAGCGTCAGATTTCGTGATGCTTGTCAGGGGGGC
GGAGCCTATGGAAAAACGGCTTTGCCGCGGCCCTCTCACTTCCCTGTTAAGTATCTTCCTGGCATCTTCC
AGGAAATCTCCGCCCCGTTCGTAAGCCATTTCCGCTCGCCGCAGTCGAACGACCGAGCGTAGCGAGTCAG
TGAGCGAGGAAGCGGAATATATCCTGTATCACATATTCTGCTGACGCACCGGTGCAGCCTTTTTTCTCCT
GCCACATGAAGCACTTCACTGACACCCTCATCAGTGCCAACATAGTAAGCCAGTATACACTCCCCTAGCG
CTGATGTCCGGCGGTGCTTTTGCCGTTACGCACCACCCCGTCAGTAGCTGAACAGGAGGGACAGCTGATA
GAAACAGAAGCCACTGGAGCACCTCAAAAACACCATCATACACTAAATCAGTAAGTTGGCAGCATCACCC
GACGCACTTTGCGCCGAATAAATACCTGTGACGGAAGATCACTTCGCAGAATAAATAAATCCTGGTGTCC
CTGTTGATACCGGGAAGCCCTGGGCCAACTTTTGGCGAAAATGAGACGTTGATCGGCACGTAAGAGGTTC
CAACTTTCACCATAATGAAATAAGATCACTACCGGGCGTATTTTTTGAGTTATCGAGATTTTCAGGAGCT
AAGGAAGCTAAAATGGAGAAAAAAATCACTGGATATACCACCGTTGATATATCCCAATGGCATCGTAAAG
AACATTTTGAGGCATTTCAGTCAGTTGCTCAATGTACCTATAACCAGACCGTTCAGCTGGATATTACGGC
CTTTTTAAAGACCGTAAAGAAAAATAAGCACAAGTTTTATCCGGCCTTTATTCACATTCTTGCCCGCCTG
ATGAATGCTCATCCGGAATTC
